Addgene plasmid #124178: KA2880_pPB-TREtight-FLAG-Esrrb-InO
Purpose: piggyBac-based Dox-inducible expression of FLAG-Esrrb
Depositing lab: Hans Schöler. Depositing organization: Max Planck Institute for Molecular Biomedicine. Publication: Esrrb Unlocks Silenced Enhancers for Reprogramming to Naive Pluripotency. Adachi K, Kopp W, Wu G, Heising S, Greber B, Stehling M, Arauzo-Bravo MJ, Boerno ST, Timmermann B, Vingron M, Scholer HR. Cell Stem Cell. 2018 Aug 2;23(2):266-275.e6. doi: 10.1016/j.stem.2018.05.020. Epub 2018 Jun 14. PubMed 29910149.
Backbone
  Vector backbone: pPB-TREtight-cHA-IRESH2BmKO2
  Vector type: Mammalian Expression
Growth in bacteria
  Bacterial resistance: Ampicillin, 100 μg/mL
  Growth temperature: 37°C
  Growth strain: DH5alpha
  Copy number: High Copy
Gene/Insert
  Gene/Insert name: FLAG-Esrrb-IRES-H2B-mKO2
  Species: M. musculus (mouse)
  Entrez Gene: Esrrb (a.k.a. Err2, Errb, Estrrb, Nr3b2)
  Promoter: tetO-CMVmin
  Cloning method: Restriction Enzyme; 5′ cloning site Unknown (unknown if destroyed)
Terms and licenses: Academic/Nonprofit Terms; Industry Terms: Not Available to Industry
How to cite: KA2880_pPB-TREtight-FLAG-Esrrb-InO was a gift from Hans Schöler (Addgene plasmid # 124178 ; http://n2t.net/addgene:124178 ; RRID:Addgene_124178)
