[The description below was written by a language model from this plasmid's Addgene catalogue record and pLannotate feature annotations shown in this document.]
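Description:
KA2880_pPB-TREtight-FLAG-Esrrb-InO is a mammalian expression plasmid built on a piggyBac transposon backbone (pPB-TREtight-cHA-IRESH2BmKO2) for doxycycline-inducible expression of FLAG-tagged mouse Esrrb. It is propagated in E. coli as a high-copy plasmid through a ColE1/pUC-type origin with ampicillin selection (AmpR under its own bla promoter). It also carries an f1 origin and cloning-vector remnants such as lac promoter/operator segments, a lacZα fragment and T3/T7 promoters. The piggyBac terminal repeats implied by the name and stated purpose are not called out in the automated feature table, and no mammalian drug-selection marker is annotated.

The payload is a single bicistronic transcription unit. A tight TRE promoter (seven tet operators fused to a minimal CMV promoter) drives transcription through a rabbit β-globin intron, which generally improves transcript processing and expression. Next comes the N-terminal FLAG epitope and the Esrrb coding sequence. An EMCV IRES then allows translation of a second open reading frame, human histone H2B fused to the orange fluorescent protein mKO2, and the unit ends with a bGH polyadenylation signal. Because both proteins arise from one transcript, nuclear orange fluorescence marks cells in which the transgene is induced. The promoter is silent unless a tetracycline-controlled transactivator is present; none is annotated here, so it must be supplied separately, as must piggyBac transposase for genomic integration.

Esrrb is an orphan nuclear receptor transcription factor involved in the self-renewal and pluripotency of embryonic stem cells. The associated publication concerns its role in reprogramming to naive pluripotency, consistent with use of this construct for controlled, trackable Esrrb expression in such experiments.
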