Features (pLannotate 1.2.2; 27 found; start..end, strand, type, name):
     98..169     +  polyA_signal   PGK poly(A) signal (fragment): mouse phosphoglycerate kinase 1 polyadenylation signal
    179..493     +  promoter       tight TRE promoter: Tet-responsive promoter PTight, consisting of seven tet operator sequences followed by the minimal CMV promoter
    498..519     +  misc_feature   MCS (fragment): pUC18/19 multiple cloning site
    537..1109    +  intron         β-globin intron: intron from rabbit β-globin gene
   1239..1259    +  CDS            FLAG (fragment): FLAG® epitope tag, followed by an enterokinase cleavage site
   1281..2579    +  CDS            Esrrb: ERR2_MOUSE - Also known as Err-2, Err2, Nr3b2. Experimental evidence at protein level: Swiss-Prot protein existence level 1. Transcription factor that binds a canonical ESRRB recognition (ERRE) sequence 5'TCAAGGTCA-3' localized on promoter and enhancer of targets genes regulating their expression or their transcriptional activity (PubMed:27601327, PubMed:23169531, PubMed:23508100, PubMed:26206133, PubMed:20534447, PubMed:18662995, PubMed:18957414, PubMed:27723719, PubMed:23019124). Plays a role, in a LIF-independent manner, in maintainance of self-renewal and pluripotency of embryonic and trop
   2597..2620    -  misc_feature   MCS (fragment): pBluescript multiple cloning site
   2740..3202    +  misc_feature   IRES: internal ribosome entry site (IRES) of the encephalomyocarditis virus (EMCV)
   3216..3593    +  CDS            H2B (sequence withheld): human histone H2B; HIST1H2BJ
   3612..4265    +  CDS            mKO2: mKO2 is a basic (constitutively fluorescent) orange fluorescent protein published in 2008, derived from Verrillofungia concinna. It has moderate acid sensitivity.
   4308..4532    +  polyA_signal   bGH poly(A) signal: bovine growth hormone polyadenylation signal
   4536..4552    +  promoter       SV40 promoter (fragment): SV40 enhancer and early promoter
   4603..4619    -  protein_bind   lac operator: The lac repressor binds to the lac operator to inhibit transcription in E. coli. This inhibition can be relieved by adding lactose or isopropyl-β-D-thiogalactopyranoside (IPTG). lac repressor encoded by lacI
   4627..4657    -  promoter       lac promoter: promoter for the E. coli lac operon
   4672..4693    -  protein_bind   CAP binding site: CAP binding activates transcription in the presence of cAMP. E. coli catabolite activator protein
   4706..4745    -  CDS            lacI (fragment): lac repressor; lacI; The lac repressor binds to the lac operator to inhibit transcription in E. coli. This inhibition can be relieved by adding lactose or isopropyl-β-D-thiogalactopyranoside (IPTG).
   5006..5024    -  promoter       T3 promoter: promoter for bacteriophage T3 RNA polymerase
   5069..5085    -  protein_bind   lac operator: The lac repressor binds to the lac operator to inhibit transcription in E. coli. This inhibition can be relieved by adding lactose or isopropyl-β-D-thiogalactopyranoside (IPTG). lac repressor encoded by lacI
   5093..5123    -  promoter       lac promoter: promoter for the E. coli lac operon
   5138..5159    -  protein_bind   CAP binding site: CAP binding activates transcription in the presence of cAMP. E. coli catabolite activator protein
   5172..5264    -  CDS            lacI (fragment): lac repressor; lacI; The lac repressor binds to the lac operator to inhibit transcription in E. coli. This inhibition can be relieved by adding lactose or isopropyl-β-D-thiogalactopyranoside (IPTG).
   5447..6035    -  rep_origin     ori: high-copy-number ColE1/pMB1/pBR322/pUC origin of replication
   6206..7066    -  CDS            AmpR: β-lactamase; bla; confers resistance to ampicillin, carbenicillin, and related antibiotics
   7067..7171    -  promoter       AmpR promoter: bla
   7224..7652    -  rep_origin     f1 ori (sequence partly withheld): f1 bacteriophage origin of replication; arrow indicates direction of (+) strand synthesis
   7657..7814    -  CDS            lacZα (fragment): LacZα fragment of β-galactosidase; lacZ fragment
   7817..7835    +  promoter       T7 promoter: promoter for bacteriophage T7 RNA polymerase
>Addgene plasmid #124178 | KA2880_pPB-TREtight-FLAG-Esrrb-InO | addgene full sequence | sequence record 239666 | Addgene NGS Result
TTACGTGACTTTTAAGATTTAACTCATACGATAATTATATTGTTATTTCATGTTCTACTTACGTGATAAC
TTATTATATATATATTTTCTTGTTATAGATATCATAATTTAAACAAGCAAAACCAAATTAAGGGCCAGCT
CATTCCTCCCACTCATGATCTATAGATCTGGATCCGTCGAGTTTACTCCCTATCAGTGATAGAGAACGTA
TGTCGAGTTTACTCCCTATCAGTGATAGAGAACGATGTCGAGTTTACTCCCTATCAGTGATAGAGAACGT
ATGTCGAGTTTACTCCCTATCAGTGATAGAGAACGTATGTCGAGTTTACTCCCTATCAGTGATAGAGAAC
GTATGTCGAGTTTATCCCTATCAGTGATAGAGAACGTATGTCGAGTTTACTCCCTATCAGTGATAGAGAA
CGTATGTCGAGGTAGGCGTGTACGGTGGGAGGCCTATATAAGCAGAGCTCGTTTAGTGAACCGTCAGATC
GCCTGGAGAATTCGAGCTCGGTACCCGGGATCCTGAGAACTTCAGGGTGAGTTTGGGGACCCTTGATTGT
TCTTTCTTTTTCGCTATTGTAAAATTCATGTTATATGGAGGGGGCAAAGTTTTCAGGGTGTTGTTTAGAA
TGGGAAGATGTCCCTTGTATCACCATGGACCCTCATGATAATTTTGTTTCTTTCACTTTCTACTCTGTTG
ACAACCATTGTCTCCTCTTATTTTCTTTTCATTTTCTGTAACTTTTTCGTTAAACTTTAGCTTGCATTTG
TAACGAATTTTTAAATTCACTTTTGTTTATTTGTCAGATTGTAAGTACTTTCTCTAATCACTTTTTTTTC
AAGGCAATCAGGGTATATTATATTGTACTTCAGCACAGTTTTAGAGAACAATTGTTATAATTAAATGATA
AGGTAGAATATTTCTGCATATAAATTCTGGCTGGCGTGGAAATATTCTTATTGGTAGAAACAACTACACC
CTGGTCATCATCCTGCCTTTCTCTTTATGGTTACAATGATATACACTGTTTGAGATGAGGATAAAATACT
CTGAGTCCAAACCGGGCCCCTCTGCTAACCATGTTCATGCCTTCTTCTCTTTCCTACAGCTCCTGGGCAA
CGTGCTGGTTGTTGTGCTGTCTCATCATTTTGGCAAAGAATTCCTCGAGATCTCACGCGTGACTAGTGCC
ATGGACTACAAGGACCACGACGGCGACTACAAGGACCACGACATCGACTACAAGGACGACGACGACAAGG
GCTCCGGAGTCGAGACCACCATGTCGTCCGAAGACAGGCACCTGGGCTCTAGTTGCGGCTCCTTCATCAA
GACGGAGCCATCCAGCCCGTCCTCGGGCATTGATGCCCTCAGCCACCACAGCCCCAGCGGCTCGTCGGAC
GCCAGTGGTGGCTTTGGCATTGCCCTGAGCACCCACGCCAACGGTCTGGACTCGCCGCCTATGTTCGCAG
GTGCGGGGCTGGGAGGCAACCCGTGCCGCAAGAGCTACGAGGACTGTACTAGTGGTATCATGGAGGACTC
CGCCATCAAATGCGAGTACATGCTTAACGCCATCCCCAAGCGCCTGTGCCTCGTGTGCGGGGACATTGCC
TCTGGCTACCACTACGGAGTGGCCTCCTGCGAGGCTTGCAAGGCGTTCTTCAAGAGAACCATTCAAGGCA
ACATCGAGTACAACTGCCCGGCCACCAATGAATGTGAGATCACCAAACGGAGGCGCAAGTCCTGTCAGGC
CTGCCGATTCATGAAATGCCTCAAAGTGGGGATGCTGAAGGAAGGTGTGCGCCTTGACCGAGTTCGAGGA
GGCCGCCAGAAGTACAAGCGACGGCTGGATTCGGAGAACAGCCCCTACCTGAACCTGCCGATTTCCCCAC
CTGCTAAAAAGCCATTGACTAAGATCGTCTCGAATCTACTAGGGGTTGAGCAGGACAAGCTGTATGCTAT
GCCTCCCAACGATATCCCCGAGGGAGATATCAAGGCCCTGACCACTCTCTGTGAATTGGCAGATCGGGAG
CTTGTGTTCCTCATCAACTGGGCCAAGCACATCCCAGGCTTCCCCAGTCTGACACTTGGGGACCAGATGA
GCCTGCTGCAGAGTGCCTGGATGGAGATTCTCATCTTGGGCATCGTGTACCGCTCGCTCCCATACGATGA
CAAGCTGGCATACGCCGAGGACTATATCATGGATGAGGAACACTCTCGCCTGGTAGGGCTGCTGGACCTT
TACCGAGCCATCCTGCAGCTGGTGCGCAGGTACAAGAAACTCAAGGTAGAGAAGGAAGAGTTTATGATCC
TCAAGGCCCTGGCCCTCGCCAACTCAGATTCGATGTACATTGAGAACCTGGAGGCGGTGCAGAAGCTCCA
GGACCTGCTGCACGAGGCGCTGCAGGACTATGAGCTGAGTCAGCGCCACGAGGAGCCGCGGAGGGCCGGC
AAGCTGCTGCTGACGCTGCCCCTGCTGAGGCAGACAGCCGCCAAAGCCGTGCAACACTTCTACAGTGTGA
AACTGCAGGGCAAGGTGCCCATGCACAAACTCTTCCTGGAGATGCTGGAGGCCAAGGTGTCTAGATGAGC
GGCCGCTCGATAAGCTTGATATCGAATTCCGCCCCCCCCCCCTCTCCCTCCCCCCCCCCTAACGTTACTG
GCCGAAGCCGCTTGGAATAAGGCCGGTGTGCGTTTGTCTATATGTTATTTTCCACCATATTGCCGTCTTT
TGGCAATGTGAGGGCCCGGAAACCTGGCCCTGTCTTCTTGACGAGCATTCCTAGGGGTCTTTCCCCTCTC
GCCAAAGGAATGCAAGGTCTGTTGAATGTCGTGAAGGAAGCAGTTCCTCTGGAAGCTTCTTGAAGACAAA
CAACGTCTGTAGCGACCCTTTGCAGGCAGCGGAACCCCCCACCTGGCGACAGGTGCCTCTGCGGCCAAAA
GCCACGTGTATAAGATACACCTGCAAAGGCGGCACAACCCCAGTGCCACGTTGTGAGTTGGATAGTTGTG
GAAAGAGTCAAATGGCTCTCCTCAAGCGTATTCAACAAGGGGCTGAAGGATGCCCAGAAGGTACCCCATT
GTATGGGATCTGATCTGGGGCCTCGGTGCACATGCTTTACATGTGTTTAGTCGAGGTTAAAAAAACGTCT
AGGCCCCCCGAACCACGGGGACGTGGTTTTCCTTTGAAAAACACGATGATAATATGGCCACAACC
[378 nt withheld, positions 3216-3593]
CTCGAGACTAGTGCCACCATGGTGAGTGTGATTAAACCAGAGATGAAGATGAGGTACTACATGGACGGCT
CCGTCAATGGGCATGAGTTCACAATTGAAGGTGAAGGCACAGGCAGACCTTACGAGGGACATCAAGAGAT
GACACTACGCGTCACAATGGCCGAGGGCGGGCCAATGCCTTTCGCGTTTGACTTAGTGTCACACGTGTTC
TGTTACGGCCACAGAGTATTTACTAAATATCCAGAAGAGATACCAGACTATTTCAAACAAGCATTTCCTG
AAGGCCTGTCATGGGAAAGGTCGTTGGAGTTCGAAGATGGTGGGTCCGCTTCAGTCAGTGCGCATATAAG
CCTTAGAGGAAACACCTTCTACCACAAATCCAAATTTACTGGGGTTAACTTTCCTGCCGATGGTCCTATC
ATGCAAAACCAAAGTGTTGATTGGGAGCCATCAACCGAGAAAATTACTGCCAGCGACGGAGTTCTGAAGG
GTGATGTTACGATGTACCTAAAACTTGAAGGAGGCGGCAATCACAAATGCCAAATGAAGACTACTTACAA
GGCGGCAAAAGAGATTCTTGAAATGCCAGGAGACCATTACATCGGCCATCGCCTCGTCAGGAAAACCGAA
GGCAACATTACTGAGCAGGTAGAAGATGCAGTAGCTCATTCCGCTAGCTGAATCGATGATCTAGAGCTCG
CTGATCAGCCTCGACTGTGCCTTCTAGTTGCCAGCCATCTGTTGTTTGCCCCTCCCCCGTGCCTTCCTTG
ACCCTGGAAGGTGCCACTCCCACTGTCCTTTCCTAATAAAATGAGGAAATTGCATCGCATTGTCTGAGTA
GGTGTCATTCTATTCTGGGGGGTGGGGTGGGGCAGGACAGCAAGGGGGAGGATTGGGAAGACAATAGCAG
GCATGCTGGGGATGCGGTGGGCTCTATGGCTTCTGAGGCGGAAAGAACCTGCAGCCCAAGCTTGGCGTAA
TCATGGTCATAGCTGTTTCCTGTGTGAAATTGTTATCCGCTCACAATTCCACACAACATACGAGCCGGAA
GCATAAAGTGTAAAGCCTGGGGTGCCTAATGAGTGAGCTAACTCACATTAATTGCGTTGCGCTCACTGCC
CGCTTTCCAGTCGGGAAACCTGTCGTGCCAGCGGATCCTTTGTTACTTTATAGAAGAAATTTTGAGTTTT
TGTTTTTTTTTAATAAATAAATAAACATAAATAAATTGTTTGTTGAATTTATTATTAGTATGTAAGTGTA
AATATAATAAAACTTAATATCTATTCAAATTAATAAATAAACCTCGATATACAGACCGATAAAACACATG
CGTCAATTTTACGCATGATTATCTTTAACGTACGTCACAATATGATTATCTTTCTAGGGTTAAAGAGCTC
CAGCTTTTGTTCCCTTTAGTGAGGGTTAATTTCGAGCTTGGCGTAATCATGGTCATAGCTGTTTCCTGTG
TGAAATTGTTATCCGCTCACAATTCCACACAACATACGAGCCGGAAGCATAAAGTGTAAAGCCTGGGGTG
CCTAATGAGTGAGCTAACTCACATTAATTGCGTTGCGCTCACTGCCCGCTTTCCAGTCGGGAAACCTGTC
GTGCCAGCTGCATTAATGAATCGGCCAACGCGCGGGGAGAGGCGGTTTGCGTATTGGGCGCTCTTCCGCT
TCCTCGCTCACTGACTCGCTGCGCTCGGTCGTTCGGCTGCGGCGAGCGGTATCAGCTCACTCAAAGGCGG
TAATACGGTTATCCACAGAATCAGGGGATAACGCAGGAAAGAACATGTGAGCAAAAGGCCAGCAAAAGGC
CAGGAACCGTAAAAAGGCCGCGTTGCTGGCGTTTTTCCATAGGCTCCGCCCCCCTGACGAGCATCACAAA
AATCGACGCTCAAGTCAGAGGTGGCGAAACCCGACAGGACTATAAAGATACCAGGCGTTTCCCCCTGGAA
GCTCCCTCGTGCGCTCTCCTGTTCCGACCCTGCCGCTTACCGGATACCTGTCCGCCTTTCTCCCTTCGGG
AAGCGTGGCGCTTTCTCATAGCTCACGCTGTAGGTATCTCAGTTCGGTGTAGGTCGTTCGCTCCAAGCTG
GGCTGTGTGCACGAACCCCCCGTTCAGCCCGACCGCTGCGCCTTATCCGGTAACTATCGTCTTGAGTCCA
ACCCGGTAAGACACGACTTATCGCCACTGGCAGCAGCCACTGGTAACAGGATTAGCAGAGCGAGGTATGT
AGGCGGTGCTACAGAGTTCTTGAAGTGGTGGCCTAACTACGGCTACACTAGAAGAACAGTATTTGGTATC
TGCGCTCTGCTGAAGCCAGTTACCTTCGGAAAAAGAGTTGGTAGCTCTTGATCCGGCAAACAAACCACCG
CTGGTAGCGGTGGTTTTTTTGTTTGCAAGCAGCAGATTACGCGCAGAAAAAAAGGATCTCAAGAAGATCC
TTTGATCTTTTCTACGGGGTCTGACGCTCAGTGGAACGAAAACTCACGTTAAGGGATTTTGGTCATGAGA
TTATCAAAAAGGATCTTCACCTAGATCCTTTTAAATTAAAAATGAAGTTTTAAATCAATCTAAAGTATAT
ATGAGTAAACTTGGTCTGACAGTTACCAATGCTTAATCAGTGAGGCACCTATCTCAGCGATCTGTCTATT
TCGTTCATCCATAGTTGCCTGACTCCCCGTCGTGTAGATAACTACGATACGGGAGGGCTTACCATCTGGC
CCCAGTGCTGCAATGATACCGCGAGACCCACGCTCACCGGCTCCAGATTTATCAGCAATAAACCAGCCAG
CCGGAAGGGCCGAGCGCAGAAGTGGTCCTGCAACTTTATCCGCCTCCATCCAGTCTATTAATTGTTGCCG
GGAAGCTAGAGTAAGTAGTTCGCCAGTTAATAGTTTGCGCAACGTTGTTGCCATTGCTACAGGCATCGTG
GTGTCACGCTCGTCGTTTGGTATGGCTTCATTCAGCTCCGGTTCCCAACGATCAAGGCGAGTTACATGAT
CCCCCATGTTGTGCAAAAAAGCGGTTAGCTCCTTCGGTCCTCCGATCGTTGTCAGAAGTAAGTTGGCCGC
AGTGTTATCACTCATGGTTATGGCAGCACTGCATAATTCTCTTACTGTCATGCCATCCGTAAGATGCTTT
TCTGTGACTGGTGAGTACTCAACCAAGTCATTCTGAGAATAGTGTATGCGGCGACCGAGTTGCTCTTGCC
CGGCGTCAATACGGGATAATACCGCGCCACATAGCAGAACTTTAAAAGTGCTCATCATTGGAAAACGTTC
TTCGGGGCGAAAACTCTCAAGGATCTTACCGCTGTTGAGATCCAGTTCGATGTAACCCACTCGTGCACCC
AACTGATCTTCAGCATCTTTTACTTTCACCAGCGTTTCTGGGTGAGCAAAAACGGGAAGGCAAAATGCCG
CAAAAAAGGGAATAAGGGCGACACGGAAATGTTGAATACTCATACTCTTCCTTTTTCAATATTATTGAAG
CATTTATCAGGGTTATTGTCTCATGAGCGGATACATATTTGAATGTATTTAGAAAAATAAACAAATAGGG
GTTCCGCGCACATTTCCCCGAAAAGTGCCACCTAAATTGTAAGCGTTAATATTTTGTTAAAATTCGCGTT
AAATTTTTGTTAAATCAGCTCATTTTTTAACCAATAGGCCGAAATCGGCAAAATCCCTTATAAATCAAAA
GAATAGACCGAGATAGGGT
[37 nt withheld, positions 7323-7359]
AAAGAACGTGGACTCCAACGTCAAAGG
[49 nt withheld, positions 7387-7435]
T
[91 nt withheld, positions 7437-7527]
G
[124 nt withheld, positions 7529-7652]
CCCATTCGCCATTCAGGCTGCGCAACTGTTGGGAAGGGCGATCGGTGCGGGCCTCTTCGCTATTACGCCA
GCTGGCGAAAGGGGGATGTGCTGCAAGGCGATTAAGTTGGGTAACGCCAGGGTTTTCCCAGTCACGACGT
TGTAAAACGACGGCCAGTGAATTGTAATACGACTCACTATAGGGCGAATTGGGTACCTTAACCCTAGAAA
GATAGTCTGCGTAAAATTGACGCATGCATTCTTGAAATATTGCTCTCTCTTTCTAAATAGCGCGAATCCG
TCGCTGTGCATTTAGGACATCTCAGTCGCCGCTTGGAGCTCCCGTGAGGCGTGCTTGTCAATGAGGTAAG
TGTCACTGATTTTGAACTATAACGACCGCGTGAGTCAAAATGACGCATGATTATCTT
